>Addgene plasmid #57268 | Dronpa-CD36-C-10 | addgene full sequence | sequence record 253033 | Addgene NGS Result
TTCCTGCGTTATCCCCTGATTCTGTGGATAACCGTATTACCGCCATGCATTAGTTATTAATAGTAATCAA
TTACGGGGTCATTAGTTCATAGCCCATATATGGAGTTCCGCGTTACATAACTTACGGTAAATGGCCCGCC
TGGCTGACCGCCCAACGACCCCCGCCCATTGACGTCAATAATGACGTATGTTCCCATAGTAACGCCAATA
GGGACTTTCCATTGACGTCAATGGGTGGAGTATTTACGGTAAACTGCCCACTTGGCAGTACATCAAGTGT
ATCATATGCCAAGTACGCCCCCTATTGACGTCAATGACGGTAAATGGCCCGCCTGGCATTATGCCCAGTA
CATGACCTTATGGGACTTTCCTACTTGGCAGTACATCTACGTATTAGTCATCGCTATTACCATGGTGATG
CGGTTTTGGCAGTACATCAATGGGCGTGGATAGCGGTTTGACTCACGGGGATTTCCAAGTCTCCACCCCA
TTGACGTCAATGGGAGTTTGTTTTGGCACCAAAATCAACGGGACTTTCCAAAATGTCGTAACAACTCCGC
CCCATTGACGCAAATGGGCGGTAGGCGTGTACGGTGGGAGGTCTATATAAGCAGAGCTGGTTTAGTGAAC
CGTCAGATCCGCTAGCGCTACCGGTCGCCACCATGGTGAGTGTGATTAAACCAGACATGAAGATCAAGCT
GCGTATGGAAGGCGCTGTAAATGGACACCCGTTCGCGATTGAAGGAGTTGGCCTTGGGAAGCCTTTCGAG
GGAAAACAGAGTATGGACCTTAAAGTCAAAGAAGGCGGACCTCTGCCTTTCGCCTATGACATCTTGACAA
CTGTGTTCTGTTACGGCAACAGGGTATTCGCCAAATACCCAGAAAATATAGTAGACTATTTCAAGCAGTC
GTTTCCTGAGGGCTACTCTTGGGAACGAAGCATGAATTACGAAGACGGGGGCATTTGTAACGCGACAAAC
GACATAACCCTGGATGGTGACTGTTATATCTATGAAATTCGATTTGATGGTGTGAACTTTCCTGCCAATG
GTCCAGTTATGCAGAAGAGGACTGTGAAATGGGAGCCATCCACTGAGAAATTGTATGTGCGTGATGGAGT
GCTGAAGGGTGATGTTAACATGGCTCTGTCGCTTGAAGGAGGTGGCCATTACCGATGTGACTTCAAAACT
ACTTATAAAGCTAAGAAGGTTGTCCAGTTGCCAGACTATCACTTTGTGGACCACCACATTGAGATTAAAA
GCCACGACAAAGATTACAGTAATGTTAATCTGCATGAGCACGCCGAAGCGCATTCTGAGCTGCCGAGGCA
GGCCAAGTCCGGACTCAGATCTGGCAGCAGTGGAGGTGGCTGTGACCGGAACTGTGGGCTCATCGCTGGG
GCTGTCATTGGTGCTGTCCTGGCTGTGTTTGGAGGTATTCTAATGCCAGTTGGAGACCTGCTTATCCAGA
AGACAATTAAAAAGCAAGTTGTCCTCGAAGAAGGTACAATTGCTTTTAAAAATTGGGTTAAAACAGGCAC
AGAAGTTTACAGACAGTTTTGGATCTTTGATGTGCAAAATCCACAGGAAGTGATGATGAACAGCAGCAAC
ATTCAAGTTAAGCAAAGAGGTCCTTATACGTACAGAGTTCGTTTTCTAGCCAAGGAAAATGTAACCCAGG
ACGCTGAGGACAACACAGTCTCTTTCCTGCAGCCCAATGGTGCCATCTTCGAACCTTCACTATCAGTTGG
AACAGAGGCTGACAACTTCACAGTTCTCAATCTGGCTGTGGCAGCTGCATCCCATATCTATCAAAATCAA
TTTGTTCAAATGATCCTCAATTCACTTATTAACAAGTCAAAATCTTCTATGTTCCAAGTCAGAACTTTGA
GAGAACTGTTATGGGGCTATAGGGATCCATTTTTGAGTTTGGTTCCGTACCCTGTTACTACCACAGTTGG
TCTGTTTTATCCTTACAACAATACTGCAGATGGAGTTTATAAAGTTTTCAATGGAAAAGATAACATAAGT
AAAGTTGCCATAATCGACACATATAAAGGTAAAAGGAATCTGTCCTATTGGGAAAGTCACTGCGACATGA
TTAATGGTACAGATGCAGCCTCATTTCCACCTTTTGTTGAGAAAAGCCAGGTATTGCAGTTCTTTTCTTC
TGATATTTGCAGGTCAATCTATGCTGTATTTGAATCCGACGTTAATCTGAAAGGAATCCCTGTGTATAGA
TTTGTTCTTCCATCCAAGGCCTTTGCCTCTCCAGTTGAAAACCCAGACAACTATTGTTTCTGCACAGAAA
AAATTATCTCAAAAAATTGTACATCATATGGTGTGCTAGACATCAGCAAATGCAAAGAAGGGAGACCTGT
GTACATTTCACTTCCTCATTTTCTGTATGCAAGTCCTGATGTTTCAGAACCTATTGATGGATTAAACCCA
AATGAAGAAGAACATAGGACATACTTGGATATTGAACCTATAACTGGATTCACTTTACAATTTGCAAAAC
GGCTGCAGGTCAACCTATTGGTCAAGCCATCAGAAAAAATTCAAGTATTAAAGAATCTGAAGAGGAACTA
TATTGTGCCTATTCTTTGGCTTAATGAGACTGGGACCATTGGTGATGAGAAGGCAAACATGTTCAGAAGT
CAAGTAACTGGAAAAATAAACCTCCTTGGCCTGATAGAAATGATCTTACTCAGTGTTGGTGTGGTGATGT
TTGTTGCTTTTATGATTTCATATTGTGCATGCAGATCGAAAACAATAAAATAAGAATTCTGCAGTCGACG
GTACCGCGGGCCCGGGATCCACCGGATCTAGATAACTGATCATAATCAGCCATACCACATTTGTAGAGGT
TTTACTTGCTTTAAAAAACCTCCCACACCTCCCCCTGAACCTGAAACATAAAATGAATGCAATTGTTGTT
GTTAACTTGTTTATTGCAGCTTATAATGGTTACAAATAAAGCAATAGCATCACAAATTTCACAAATAAAG
CATTTTTTTCACTGCATTCTAGTTGTGGTTTGTCCAAACTCATCAATGTATCTTAACGCGTAAATTGTAA
GCGTTAATATTTTGTTAAAATTCGCGTTAAATTTTTGTTAAATCAGCTCATTTTTTAACCAATAGGCCGA
AATCGGCAAAATCCCTTATAAATCAAAAGAATAGACCGAGATAGGGT
[37 nt withheld, positions 3198-3234]
AAAGAACGTGGACTCCAACGTCAAAGG
[49 nt withheld, positions 3262-3310]
T
[91 nt withheld, positions 3312-3402]
G
[124 nt withheld, positions 3404-3527]
CAGGTGGCACTTTTCGGGGAAATGTGCGCGGAACCCCTATTTGTTTATTTTTCTAAATACATTCAAATAT
GTATCCGCTCATGAGACAATAACCCTGATAAATGCTTCAATAATATTGAAAAAGGAAGAGTCCTGAGGCG
GAAAGAACCAGCTGTGGAATGTGTGTCAGTTAGGGTGTGGAAAGTCCCCAGGCTCCCCAGCAGGCAGAAG
TATGCAAAGCATGCATCTCAATTAGTCAGCAACCAGGTGTGGAAAGTCCCCAGGCTCCCCAGCAGGCAGA
AGTATGCAAAGCATGCATCTCAATTAGTCAGCAACCATAGTCCCGCCCCTAACTCCGCCCATCCCGCCCC
TAACTCCGCCCAGTTCCGCCCATTCTCCGCCCCATGGCTGACTAATTTTTTTTATTTATGCAGAGGCCGA
GGCCGCCTCGGCCTCTGAGCTATTCCAGAAGTAGTGAGGAGGCTTTTTTGGAGGCCTAGGCTTTTGCAAA
GATCGATCAAGAGACAGGATGAGGATCGTTTCGCATGATTGAACAAGATGGATTGCACGCAGGTTCTCCG
GCCGCTTGGGTGGAGAGGCTATTCGGCTATGACTGGGCACAACAGACAATCGGCTGCTCTGATGCCGCCG
TGTTCCGGCTGTCAGCGCAGGGGCGCCCGGTTCTTTTTGTCAAGACCGACCTGTCCGGTGCCCTGAATGA
ACTGCAAGACGAGGCAGCGCGGCTATCGTGGCTGGCCACGACGGGCGTTCCTTGCGCAGCTGTGCTCGAC
GTTGTCACTGAAGCGGGAAGGGACTGGCTGCTATTGGGCGAAGTGCCGGGGCAGGATCTCCTGTCATCTC
ACCTTGCTCCTGCCGAGAAAGTATCCATCATGGCTGATGCAATGCGGCGGCTGCATACGCTTGATCCGGC
TACCTGCCCATTCGACCACCAAGCGAAACATCGCATCGAGCGAGCACGTACTCGGATGGAAGCCGGTCTT
GTCGATCAGGATGATCTGGACGAAGAGCATCAGGGGCTCGCGCCAGCCGAACTGTTCGCCAGGCTCAAGG
CGAGCATGCCCGACGGCGAGGATCTCGTCGTGACCCATGGCGATGCCTGCTTGCCGAATATCATGGTGGA
AAATGGCCGCTTTTCTGGATTCATCGACTGTGGCCGGCTGGGTGTGGCGGACCGCTATCAGGACATAGCG
TTGGCTACCCGTGATATTGCTGAAGAGCTTGGCGGCGAATGGGCTGACCGCTTCCTCGTGCTTTACGGTA
TCGCCGCTCCCGATTCGCAGCGCATCGCCTTCTATCGCCTTCTTGACGAGTTCTTCTGAGCGGGACTCTG
GGGTTCGAAATGACCGACCAAGCGACGCCCAACCTGCCATCACGAGATTTCGATTCCACCGCCGCCTTCT
ATGAAAGGTTGGGCTTCGGAATCGTTTTCCGGGACGCCGGCTGGATGATCCTCCAGCGCGGGGATCTCAT
GCTGGAGTTCTTCGCCCACCCTAGGGGGAGGCTAACTGAAACACGGAAGGAGACAATACCGGAAGGAACC
CGCGCTATGACGGCAATAAAAAGACAGAATAAAACGCACGGTGTTGGGTCGTTTGTTCATAAACGCGGGG
TTCGGTCCCAGGGCTGGCACTCTGTCGATACCCCACCGAGACCCCATTGGGGCCAATACGCCCGCGTTTC
TTCCTTTTCCCCACCCCACCCCCCAAGTTCGGGTGAAGGCCCAGGGCTCGCAGCCAACGTCGGGGCGGCA
GGCCCTGCCATAGCCTCAGGTTACTCATATATACTTTAGATTGATTTAAAACTTCATTTTTAATTTAAAA
GGATCTAGGTGAAGATCCTTTTTGATAATCTCATGACCAAAATCCCTTAACGTGAGTTTTCGTTCCACTG
AGCGTCAGACCCCGTAGAAAAGATCAAAGGATCTTCTTGAGATCCTTTTTTTCTGCGCGTAATCTGCTGC
TTGCAAACAAAAAAACCACCGCTACCAGCGGTGGTTTGTTTGCCGGATCAAGAGCTACCAACTCTTTTTC
CGAAGGTAACTGGCTTCAGCAGAGCGCAGATACCAAATACTGTTCTTCTAGTGTAGCCGTAGTTAGGCCA
CCACTTCAAGAACTCTGTAGCACCGCCTACATACCTCGCTCTGCTAATCCTGTTACCAGTGGCTGCTGCC
AGTGGCGATAAGTCGTGTCTTACCGGGTTGGACTCAAGACGATAGTTACCGGATAAGGCGCAGCGGTCGG
GCTGAACGGGGGGTTCGTGCACACAGCCCAGCTTGGAGCGAACGACCTACACCGAACTGAGATACCTACA
GCGTGAGCTATGAGAAAGCGCCACGCTTCCCGAAGGGAGAAAGGCGGACAGGTATCCGGTAAGCGGCAGG
GTCGGAACAGGAGAGCGCACGAGGGAGCTTCCAGGGGGAAACGCCTGGTATCTTTATAGTCCTGTCGGGT
TTCGCCACCTCTGACTTGAGCGTCGATTTTTGTGATGCTCGTCAGGGGGGCGGAGCCTATGGAAAAACGC
CAGCAACGCGGCCTTTTTACGGTTCCTGGCCTTTTGCTGGCCTTTTGCTCACATGTTCT
Features (pLannotate 1.2.2; 16 found; start..end, strand, type, name):
      9..43      +  rep_origin     RSF ori (fragment): Plasmids containing the RSF 1030 origin of replication can be propagated in E. coli cells that contain additional plasmids with compatible origins.
    111..414     +  enhancer       CMV enhancer: human cytomegalovirus immediate early enhancer
    415..618     +  promoter       CMV promoter: human cytomegalovirus (CMV) immediate early promoter
    663..1338    +  CDS            Dronpa-Green1 (fragment): monomeric photoswitchable Dronpa-Green1 fluorescent protein
   1368..2780    +  CDS            CD36: CD36_HUMAN - Also known as GP3B, GP4. Experimental evidence at protein level: Swiss-Prot protein existence level 1. (Microbial infection) Directly mediates cytoadherence of Plasmodium falciparum parasitized erythrocytes and the internalization of particles independently of TLR signaling. From Homo sapiens (Human).
   2784..2820    +  misc_feature   MCS (fragment): multiple cloning site
   2837..2921    +  CDS            large T antigen (fragment): large T antigen from SV40 (simian virus 40)
   2944..3065    +  polyA_signal   SV40 poly(A) signal: SV40 polyadenylation signal
   3099..3527    -  rep_origin     f1 ori (sequence partly withheld): f1 bacteriophage origin of replication; arrow indicates direction of (+) strand synthesis
   3554..3658    +  promoter       AmpR promoter: bla
   3660..4017    +  promoter       SV40 promoter: SV40 enhancer and early promoter
   4052..4846    +  CDS            NeoR/KanR: aminoglycoside phosphotransferase from Tn5; aph(3')-II (or nptII); confers resistance to neomycin, kanamycin, and G418 (Geneticin®)
   4867..5019    +  CDS            ble (fragment): BLE_KLEPN - Experimental evidence at protein level: Swiss-Prot protein existence level 1. Binding protein with a strong affinity to the bleomycin family of antibiotics. Binds to CL990; an antimitotic-antibiotic compound. From Klebsiella pneumoniae.
   5078..5125    +  polyA_signal   HSV TK poly(A) signal: herpes simplex virus thymidine kinase polyadenylation signal (Cole and Stacy, 1985)
   5216..5232    -  polyA_signal   bGH poly(A) signal (fragment): bovine growth hormone polyadenylation signal
   5454..6042    +  rep_origin     ori: high-copy-number ColE1/pMB1/pBR322/pUC origin of replication
