[The description below was written by a language model from this plasmid's Addgene catalogue record and pLannotate feature annotations shown in this document.]
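Description:
Dronpa-CD36-C-10 is a mammalian expression plasmid built on the Dronpa-C1 backbone, a C1-style fluorescent protein fusion vector, and encodes human CD36 fused at its N terminus to the photoswitchable green fluorescent protein Dronpa. In the sequenced record of about 6.1 kb, the CMV immediate early enhancer and promoter drive a single open reading frame in which the Dronpa coding sequence comes first. A short linker follows (the "10" in the name probably refers to its length, although the record does not say so), then the CD36 coding sequence. Residual multiple cloning site sequence and an SV40 polyadenylation signal terminate the transcript.

The plasmid is propagated in E. coli through a high-copy ColE1/pUC-type origin, and it also carries an f1 origin for single-stranded DNA production. A single NeoR/KanR (aminoglycoside phosphotransferase) gene serves both hosts. The bacterial bla-type promoter upstream of it gives kanamycin resistance in bacteria, while the SV40 enhancer/early promoter and the HSV TK poly(A) signal allow G418 selection of stably transfected mammalian cells. Several short annotated fragments (RSF ori, large T antigen, ble, bGH poly(A)) are most likely incidental backbone matches rather than functional elements.

CD36 is a membrane glycoprotein that acts as a scavenger receptor, and the record lists the fusion's localization as membrane, so the construct is meant to label cell membranes for live-cell fluorescence imaging. Dronpa has recorded excitation and emission maxima of 503 and 518 nm. Because its fluorescence can be reversibly switched off and on with light, the fusion is well suited to protein-tracking experiments and to super-resolution microscopy based on photoswitching.
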