Addgene plasmid #57268: Dronpa-CD36-C-10
Purpose: Localization: Membrane, Excitation: 503, Emission: 518
Depositing lab: Michael Davidson. Depositing organization: Florida State University, Tallahassee.
Backbone
  Vector backbone: Dronpa-C1
  Backbone size w/o insert (bp): 4750
  Vector type: Mammalian Expression
  Selectable markers: Neomycin (select with G418)
Growth in bacteria
  Bacterial resistance: Kanamycin, 50 μg/mL
  Growth temperature: 37°C
  Growth strain: DH5alpha
  Copy number: High Copy
Gene/Insert
  Gene/Insert name: CD36 (alt name: NM_001127444.1)
  Species: H. sapiens (human)
  Entrez Gene: CD36 (a.k.a. BDPLT10, CHDS7, FAT, GP3B, GP4, GPIV, PASIV, SCARB3)
  Promoter: CMV
  Tag / fusion protein: Dronpa (N terminal on backbone)
  Cloning method: Unknown
  Sequencing primers: 5′ CMV-F; 3′ SV40pA-R
Terms and licenses: Academic/Nonprofit Terms; Industry Terms
Depositor comments: . Excitation = 503; Emission = 518
How to cite: Dronpa-CD36-C-10 was a gift from Michael Davidson (Addgene plasmid # 57268 ; http://n2t.net/addgene:57268 ; RRID:Addgene_57268)
