>Addgene plasmid #57268 | Dronpa-CD36-C-10 | depositor partial sequence | sequence record 88406 | insert sequence
GTCAGATCCGCTAGCGCTACCGGTCGCCACCATGGTGAGTGTGATTAAACCAGACATGAAGATCAAGCTG
CGTATGGAAGGCGCTGTAAATGGACACCCGTTCGCGATTGAAGGAGTTGGCCTTGGGAAGCCTTTCGAGG
GAAAACAGAGTATGGACCTTAAAGTCAAAGAAGGCGGACCTCTGCCTTTCGCCTATGACATCTTGACAAC
TGTGTTCTGTTACGGCAACAGGGTATTCGCCAAATACCCAGAAAATATAGTAGACTATTTCAAGCAGTCG
TTTCCTGAGGGCTACTCTTGGGAACGAAGCATGAATTACGAAGACGGGGGCATTTGTAACGCGACAAACG
ACATAACCCTGGATGGTGACTGTTATATCTATGAAATTCGATTTGATGGTGTGAACTTTCCTGCCAATGG
TCCAGTTATGCAGAAGAGGACTGTGAAATGGGAGCCATCCACTGAGAAATTGTATGTGCGTGATGGAGTG
CTGAAGGGTGATGTTAACATGGCTCTGTCGCTTGAAGGAGGTGGCCATTACCGATGTGACTTCAAAACTA
CTTATAAAGCTAAGAAGGTTGTCCAGTTGCCAGACTATCACTTTGTGGACCACCACATTGAGATTAAAAG
CCACGACAAAGATTACAGTAATGTTAATCTGCATGAGCACGCCGAAGCGCATTCTGAGCTGCCGAGGCAG
GCCAAGTCCGGACTCAGATCTGGCAGCAGTGGAGGTGGCTGTGACCGGAACTGTGGGCTCATCGCTGGGG
CTGTCATTGGTGCTGTCCTGGCTGTGTTTGGAGGTATTCTAATGCCAGTTGGAGACCTGCTTATCCAGAA
GACAATTAAAAAGCAAGTTGTCCTCGAAGAAGGTACAATTGCTTTTAAAAATTGGGTTAAAACAGGCACA
GAAGTTTACAGACAGTTTTGGATCTTTGATGTGCAAAATCCACAGGAAGTGATGATGAACAGCAGCAACA
TTCAAGTTAAGCAAAGAGGTCCTTATACGTACAGAGTTCGTTTTCTAGCCAAGGAAAATGTAACCCAGGA
CGCTGAGGACAACACAGTCTCTTTCCTGCAGCCCAATGGTGCCATCTTCGAACCTTCACTATCAGTTGGA
ACAGAGGCTGACAACTTCACAGTTCTCAATCTGGCTGTGGCAGCTGCATCCCATATCTATCAAAATCAAT
TTGTTCAAATGATCCTCAATTCACTTATTAACAAGTCAAAATCTTCTATGTTCCAAGTCAGAACTTTGAG
AGAACTGTTATGGGGCTATAGGGATCCATTTTTGAGTTTGGTTCCGTACCCTGTTACTACCACAGTTGGT
CTGTTTTATCCTTACAACAATACTGCAGATGGAGTTTATAAAGTTTTCAATGGAAAAGATAACATAAGTA
AAGTTGCCATAATCGACACATATAAAGGTAAAAGGAATCTGTCCTATTGGGAAAGTCACTGCGACATGAT
TAATGGTACAGATGCAGCCTCATTTCCACCTTTTGTTGAGAAAAGCCAGGTATTGCAGTTCTTTTCTTCT
GATATTTGCAGGTCAATCTATGCTGTATTTGAATCCGACGTTAATCTGAAAGGAATCCCTGTGTATAGAT
TTGTTCTTCCATCCAAGGCCTTTGCCTCTCCAGTTGAAAACCCAGACAACTATTGTTTCTGCACAGAAAA
AATTATCTCAAAAAATTGTACATCATATGGTGTGCTAGACATCAGCAAATGCAAAGAAGGGAGACCTGTG
TACATTTCACTTCCTCATTTTCTGTATGCAAGTCCTGATGTTTCAGAACCTATTGATGGATTAAACCCAA
ATGAAGAAGAACATAGGACATACTTGGATATTGAACCTATAACTGGATTCACTTTACAATTTGCAAAACG
GCTGCAGGTCAACCTATTGGTCAAGCCATCAGAAAAAATTCAAGTATTAAAGAATCTGAAGAGGAACTAT
ATTGTGCCTATTCTTTGGCTTAATGAGACTGGGACCATTGGTGATGAGAAGGCAAACATGTTCAGAAGTC
AAGTAACTGGAAAAATAAACCTCCTTGGCCTGATAGAAATGATCTTACTCAGTGTTGGTGTGGTGATGTT
TGTTGCTTTTATGATTTCATATTGTGCATGCAGATCGAAAACAATAAAATAAGAATTCTGCAGTCGACGG
TACCGCGGGCCCGGGATCCACCGGATCTAAGATAACTGATCATAATCAGCCATACCACATTT
